Addgene plasmid #60291: pGL4.23 C3_5
Purpose: This plasmid contains a human pancreatic islet active enhancer, a minimal promoter and a luc2 gene.
Depositing lab: Jorge Ferrer. Depositing organization: Imperial College London. Publication: Pancreatic islet enhancer clusters enriched in type 2 diabetes risk-associated variants. Pasquali L, Gaulton KJ, Rodriguez-Segui SA, Mularoni L, Miguel-Escalada I, Akerman I, Tena JJ, Moran I, Gomez-Marin C, van de Bunt M, Ponsa-Cobas J, Castro N, Nammo T, Cebola I, Garcia-Hurtado J, Maestro MA, Pattou F, Piemonti L, Berney T, Gloyn AL, Ravassard P, Gomez-Skarmeta JL, Muller F, McCarthy MI, Ferrer J. Nat Genet. 2014 Feb;46(2):136-43. doi: 10.1038/ng.2870. Epub 2014 Jan 12. PubMed 24413736.
Backbone
  Vector backbone: pGL4.23-GW
  Backbone manufacturer: Ferrer Lab
  Backbone size w/o insert (bp): 4283
  Vector type: Mammalian Expression, Luciferase
Growth in bacteria
  Bacterial resistance: Ampicillin, 100 μg/mL
  Growth temperature: 37°C
  Growth strain: DH5alpha
  Copy number: Unknown
Gene/Insert
  Gene/Insert name: WSCD2 enhancer (alt name: WSCD2)
  Species: H. sapiens (human)
  Entrez Gene: WSCD2
  Tag / fusion protein: Luciferase (C terminal on backbone)
  Cloning method: Gateway Cloning
  Sequencing primers: 5′ RVprimer3 (Promega): CTAGCAAAATAGGCTGTCCC
Terms and licenses: Academic/Nonprofit Terms; Industry Terms: Not Available to Industry
Depositor comments: chromosome : chr12; start: 107010900 end: 107011629 (genomic position corresponds to the version of the human genome hg18) Fw primer used for cloning: CACCCCATCACCTGTGACCTTTT Rv primer used for cloning: ACAGGGGCTGGGCAACATTC
How to cite: pGL4.23 C3_5 was a gift from Jorge Ferrer (Addgene plasmid # 60291 ; http://n2t.net/addgene:60291 ; RRID:Addgene_60291)
