[The description below was written by a language model from this plasmid's Addgene catalogue record.]
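Description:
pGL4.23 C3_5 is a mammalian luciferase reporter plasmid built on pGL4.23-GW, a Gateway-adapted version of the pGL4.23 minimal-promoter reporter backbone (4283 bp without insert). It is propagated in E. coli under ampicillin selection. The record does not state the copy number, and no feature table is provided, so the origin of replication and other backbone elements are not itemised here.

The insert is a human genomic fragment annotated as the WSCD2 enhancer, a region classed as an active enhancer in human pancreatic islets. According to the depositor's comments it derives from chromosome 12 and spans roughly 730 bp in hg18 coordinates. The fragment was PCR-amplified and introduced by Gateway recombination. The construct combines this enhancer with a minimal promoter and the luc2 gene, a synthetic, codon-optimised firefly luciferase. The minimal promoter alone supports only low basal transcription, so any increase in luciferase signal after transfection reflects the ability of the cloned sequence to stimulate transcription in the chosen cell type. Although the catalogue lists luciferase as a C-terminal tag on the backbone, the insert is a non-coding regulatory element, so luc2 acts as a transcriptional reporter rather than as a protein fusion partner.

The plasmid belongs to a set of constructs made to test candidate islet enhancers, in a study of pancreatic islet enhancer clusters and their enrichment for type 2 diabetes risk-associated variants. It is typically used in transient transfection assays to measure enhancer activity, by comparison with the empty minimal-promoter vector or with other candidate regulatory sequences.
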