>Addgene plasmid #60291 | pGL4.23 C3_5 | addgene partial sequence | sequence record 97971 | RVprimer3 5'-CTAGCAAAATAGGCTGTCCC-3'
TTTCTCTGGCCTAACTGGCCGGTACCTGAGCTCCCGTCGACGAATTCTGCAGATATCACAAGTTTGTACA
AAAAAGCAGGCTCCGCGGCCGCCCCCTTCACCCCATCACCTGTGACCTTTTTTCTTCTTTTCTTTTGTTA
GAGACAGGGTCTCGCTATGTTGCCCAGGCTGATCTCTAACTCCTGGGCTCAAGAGATTCCCCCGCCTCAG
CCTCCGGTGTAGCTGGGAGTACAGGTGCACATCACCATGCCTGGCAAGACTGTGTCTTTTCAATGGCCTT
TTCATCTCTATGTCCCCAGTGCCTGATACAGGGAAGCCCTCTCAGAAATGAAGGGAAGGAAATAAAGAAA
AGGAGGAATAAAGCCAGGGAATGGTTTCCTTTCTCATTCAGGCCACCTCTCATTACTAGGGCCTGAGACT
GCTGAAGGGCATTAGTGACTGAACATGTTGACATTGTGTAATTTATTAGCCTGAACTGTTCAAATTATGC
CTTCCCCCCAGGACTTGCCCGCAATGAAAGCAGATTTTATCCCGGGGCCCTGAATAAATACTCAGAGAAA
CAGAAACCTCATGAATTTTTTAAAGAGCTTATTGAAATCAGGGAAAAACCTGGCGTTCTGAGTCAGAAGT
ATCCAGTACATCAGCATTCGTTTCTCTTTACCCTCTTTAATCTTTTTTAATCCCCTTGCTTTCCAGTATT
AATCTGTGCTTCTCCCC
