>Addgene plasmid #60291 | pGL4.23 C3_5 | addgene partial sequence | sequence record 98048 | ColEterm 5'-agctgataccgctcgccgcagccgaacg-3'
AGTTGCATGATAAAGAAGACAGTCATAAGTGCGGCGACGATAGTCATGCCCCGCGCCCACCGGAAGGAGC
TGACTGGGTTGAAGGCTCTCAAGGGCATCGGTCGACGGATCCTTATCGATTTTACCACATTTGTAGAGGT
TTTACTTGCTTTAAAAAACCTCCCACACCTCCCCCTGAACCTGAAACATAAAATGAATGCAATTGTTGTT
GTTAACTTGTTTATTGCAGCTTATAATGGTTACAAATAAAGCAATAGCATCACAAATTTCACAAATAAAG
CATTTTTTTCACTGCATTCTAGTTGTGGTTTGTCCAAACTCATCAATGTATCTTATCATGTCTGCTCGAA
GCGGCCGGCCGCCCCGACTCTAGAATTATTACACGGCGATCTTGCCGCCCTTCTTGGCCTTAATGAGAAT
CTCGCGGATCTTGCGGGCGTCCAACTTGCCGGTCAGTCCTTTAGGCACCTCGTCCACGAACACAACACCA
CCGCGCAGCTTCTTGGCGGTTGTAACCTGGCTGGCCACATAGTCCACGATCTCCTTCTCGGTCATGGTTT
TACCGTGTTCCAGCACGACGACTGCGGCGGGCAGCTCGCCGGCATCGTCGTCGGGCAGGCCGGCGACCCC
GGCGTC
